Addgene plasmid #123888: MTK8a_004
Purpose: Encodes the F1 Ampicillin resistance cassette as a type 8a part to be used in the MTK system
Depositing lab: Hana El-Samad. Depositing organization: University of California, San Francisco (UCSF). Publication: A Toolkit for Rapid Modular Construction of Biological Circuits in Mammalian Cells. Fonseca JP, Bonny AR, Kumar GR, Ng AH, Town J, Wu QC, Aslankoohi E, Chen SY, Dods G, Harrigan P, Osimiri LC, Kistler AL, El-Samad H. ACS Synth Biol. 2019 Nov 15;8(11):2593-2606. doi: 10.1021/acssynbio.9b00322. Epub 2019 Nov 5. PubMed 31686495.
Backbone
  Vector backbone: MTK0_027
  Vector type: Mammalian Expression
Growth in bacteria
  Bacterial resistance: Ampicillin, 100 μg/mL
  Growth temperature: 37°C
  Growth strain: DH5alpha
  Copy number: Unknown
Gene/Insert
  Gene/Insert name: F1-AmpR-ColE1
  Species: Synthetic
  Cloning method: Restriction Enzyme; 5′ cloning site unknown (unknown if destroyed); 3′ cloning site unknown (unknown if destroyed)
Terms and licenses: Academic/Nonprofit Terms; Industry Terms: Not Available to Industry
Depositor comments: Type 8a parts are bacterial resistance cassettes in the MTK Please visit https://www.biorxiv.org/content/10.1101/506188v2 for BioRxiv preprint
How to cite: MTK8a_004 was a gift from Hana El-Samad (Addgene plasmid # 123888 ; http://n2t.net/addgene:123888 ; RRID:Addgene_123888)
