[The description below was written by a language model from this plasmid's Addgene catalogue record and pLannotate feature annotations shown in this document.]
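Description:
MTK8a_004 is a part plasmid from the Mammalian Toolkit (MTK), a modular cloning system for assembling genetic circuits for mammalian cells. Although catalogued under mammalian expression, it carries no mammalian payload. It supplies a type 8a part, the position in the MTK scheme reserved for bacterial resistance cassettes. The part is recorded as a synthetic F1-AmpR-ColE1 module built on the MTK0_027 backbone. The cloning sites used are listed as unknown, and the record does not describe the flanking assembly overhangs or enzyme sites.

The 3,240 nt sequenced record matches this description. It contains an f1 bacteriophage origin, which permits single-stranded DNA production with helper phage. It also carries the β-lactamase gene under its native bla promoter, conferring ampicillin/carbenicillin resistance, and a high-copy ColE1/pUC-type origin for replication in E. coli. These elements serve both as the deposited part and as the means by which the plasmid itself is propagated and selected, consistent with the listed ampicillin resistance.

The remainder of the plasmid is a bacterial mRFP1 cassette spanning the sequence numbering origin. It is preceded by a fragment of the PLtetO-1 promoter and followed by the rrnB T1 and T7Te transcription terminators. The record does not state the role of this cassette. In toolkits of this kind, a red fluorescent marker commonly acts as a visual dropout screen that is replaced during assembly, so that is a plausible reading rather than a documented one. The part is intended for combination with other MTK parts to provide the bacterial maintenance and selection portion of assembled vectors.
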