Features (pLannotate 1.2.2; 8 found; start..end, strand, type, name):
    135..206     +  terminator     rrnB T1 terminator: transcription terminator T1 from the E. coli rrnB gene
    222..249     +  terminator     T7Te terminator: phage T7 early transcription terminator
    279..707     +  rep_origin     f1 ori (sequence partly withheld): f1 bacteriophage origin of replication; arrow indicates direction of (+) strand synthesis
    824..1684    -  CDS            AmpR: β-lactamase; bla; confers resistance to ampicillin, carbenicillin, and related antibiotics
   1685..1789    -  promoter       AmpR promoter: bla
   1892..2480    +  rep_origin     ori: high-copy-number ColE1/pMB1/pBR322/pUC origin of replication
   2601..2654    +  promoter       PLtetO-1 promoter (fragment): modified phage lambda PL promoter with tet operator sites (Lutz and Bujard, 1997)
   2680..114     +  CDS            mRFP1 (across the origin): mRFP1 is a basic (constitutively fluorescent) red fluorescent protein published in 2002, derived from Discosoma sp.. It is reported to be a somewhat slowly-maturing monomer with low acid sensitivity.
>Addgene plasmid #123888 | MTK8a_004 | addgene full sequence | sequence record 287987 | Addgene NGS Result
CAGCTGCCGGGTGCTTACAAAACCGACATCAAACTGGACATCACCTCCCACAACGAAGACTACACCATCG
TTGAACAGTACGAACGTGCTGAAGGTCGTCACTCCACCGGTGCTTAATAAGGATCTCCAGGCATCAAATA
AAACGAAAGGCTCAGTCGAAAGACTGGGCCTTTCGTTTTATCTGTTGTTTGTCGGTGAACGCTCTCTACT
AGAGTCACACTGGCTCACCTTCGGGTGGGCCTTTCTGCGTTTATAAGTCGGTCTCACCGAGCGGCCGC
[124 nt withheld, positions 279-402]
C
[91 nt withheld, positions 404-494]
A
[49 nt withheld, positions 496-544]
CCTTTGACGTTGGAGTCCACGTTCTTT
[37 nt withheld, positions 572-608]
ACCCTATCTCGGTCTATTCTTTTGATTTATAAGGGATTTTGCCGATTTCGGCCTATTGGTTAAAAAATGA
GCTGATTTAACAAAAATTTAACGCGAATTTTAACAAAATATTAACGCTTACGATTATCAAAAAGGATCTT
CACCTAGATCCTTTTAAATTAAAAATGAAGTTTTAAATCAATCTAAAGTATATATGAGTAAACTTGGTCT
GACAGTTACCAATGCTTAATCAGTGAGGCACCTATCTCAGCGATCTGTCTATTTCGTTCATCCATAGTTG
CCTGACTCCCCGTCGTGTAGATAACTACGATACGGGAGGGCTTACCATCTGGCCCCAGTGCTGCAATGAT
ACCGCGGGACCCACGCTCACCGGCTCCAGATTTATCAGCAATAAACCAGCCAGCCGGAAGGGCCGAGCGC
AGAAGTGGTCCTGCAACTTTATCCGCCTCCATCCAGTCTATTAATTGTTGCCGGGAAGCTAGAGTAAGTA
GTTCGCCAGTTAATAGTTTGCGCAACGTTGTTGCCATTGCTACAGGCATCGTGGTGTCACGCTCGTCGTT
TGGTATGGCTTCATTCAGCTCCGGTTCCCAACGATCAAGGCGAGTTACATGATCCCCCATGTTGTGCAAA
AAAGCGGTTAGCTCCTTCGGTCCTCCGATCGTTGTCAGAAGTAAGTTGGCCGCAGTGTTATCACTCATGG
TTATGGCAGCACTGCATAATTCTCTTACTGTCATGCCATCCGTAAGATGCTTTTCTGTGACTGGTGAGTA
CTCAACCAAGTCATTCTGAGAATAGTGTATGCGGCGACCGAGTTGCTCTTGCCCGGCGTCAATACGGGAT
AATACCGCGCCACATAGCAGAACTTTAAAAGTGCTCATCATTGGAAAACGTTCTTCGGGGCGAAAACTCT
CAAGGATCTTACCGCTGTTGAGATCCAGTTCGATGTAACCCACTCGTGCACCCAACTGATCTTCAGCATC
TTTTACTTTCACCAGCGTTTCTGGGTGAGCAAAAACAGGAAGGCAAAATGCCGCAAAAAAGGGAATAAGG
GCGACACGGAAATGTTGAATACTCATACTCTTCCTTTTTCAATATTATTGAAGCATTTATCAGGGTTATT
GTCTCATGAGCGGATACATATTTGAATGTATTTAGAAAAATAAACAAATAGGGGTTCCGCGCACATTTCC
CCGAAAAGTGCCACCTGTCATGACCAAAATCCCTTAACGTGAGTTTTCGTTCCACTGAGCGTCAGACCCC
GTAGAAAAGATCAAAGGATCTTCTTGAGATCCTTTTTTTCTGCGCGTAATCTGCTGCTTGCAAACAAAAA
AACCACCGCTACCAGCGGTGGTTTGTTTGCCGGATCAAGAGCTACCAACTCTTTTTCCGAAGGTAACTGG
CTTCAGCAGAGCGCAGATACCAAATACTGTTCTTCTAGTGTAGCCGTAGTTAGGCCACCACTTCAAGAAC
TCTGTAGCACCGCCTACATACCTCGCTCTGCTAATCCTGTTACCAGTGGCTGCTGCCAGTGGCGATAAGT
CGTGTCTTACCGGGTTGGACTCAAGACGATAGTTACCGGATAAGGCGCAGCGGTCGGGCTGAACGGGGGG
TTCGTGCACACAGCCCAGCTTGGAGCGAACGACCTACACCGAACTGAGATACCTACAGCGTGAGCTATGA
GAAAGCGCCACGCTTCCCGAAGGGAGAAAGGCGGACAGGTATCCGGTAAGCGGCAGGGTCGGAACAGGAG
AGCGCACGAGGGAGCTTCCAGGGGGAAACGCCTGGTATCTTTATAGTCCTGTCGGGTTTCGCCACCTCTG
ACTTGAGCGTCGATTTTTGTGATGCTCGTCAGGGGGGCGGAGCCTATGGAAAAACGCCAGCAACGCGGCC
TTTTTACGGTTCCTGGCCTTTTGCTGGCCTTTTGCTCACATGTTCTTTCCTGCGTTATCCCCTGATTCTG
TGGATAACCGTGCGGCCGCCAATTGAGACCAGTCCCTATCAGTGATAGAGATTGACATCCCTATCAGTGA
TAGAGATACTGAGCACGGATCTGAAAGAGGAGAAAGGATCTATGGCGAGTAGCGAAGACGTTATCAAAGA
GTTCATGCGTTTCAAAGTTCGTATGGAAGGTTCCGTTAACGGTCACGAGTTCGAAATCGAAGGTGAAGGT
GAAGGTCGTCCGTACGAAGGTACTCAGACCGCTAAACTGAAAGTTACCAAAGGTGGTCCGCTGCCGTTCG
CTTGGGACATCCTGTCCCCGCAGTTCCAGTACGGTTCCAAAGCTTACGTTAAACACCCGGCTGACATCCC
GGACTACCTGAAACTGTCCTTCCCGGAAGGTTTCAAATGGGAACGTGTTATGAACTTCGAAGACGGTGGT
GTTGTTACCGTTACCCAGGACTCCTCCCTGCAAGACGGTGAGTTCATCTACAAAGTTAAACTGCGTGGTA
CTAACTTCCCGTCCGACGGTCCGGTTATGCAGAAAAAAACCATGGGTTGGGAAGCTTCCACCGAACGTAT
GTACCCGGAAGACGGTGCTCTGAAAGGTGAAATCAAAATGCGTCTGAAACTGAAAGACGGTGGTCACTAC
GACGCTGAAGTTAAAACCACCTACATGGCTAAAAAACCGGTT
